>Addgene plasmid #74470 | Cd99l2 short | depositor partial sequence | sequence record 140465 | Cd99l2 CDS in front of IRES-EGFP
GAATTCCTGCAGCCCGGGGGATCCGCCCCTGCGCTAACTGTGCTCCTCCGGGCCCCTGCGCCTGCTCCCA
GCCATGGTGGCCAGGCTCACGGCTTTCCTCGTTTGCCTCGTTTTCTCCTTGGCCACCCTTGTCCAGAGAG
GATATGGAGACACAGATGGTTTTAATCTGGAGGATGCACTGAAAGAAACTTCCTCAGTAAAGCAGAGATG
GGACCATGTTGCCACTACTACAACTAGAAGGCCAGGAACAACTAGAGCACCATCAAATCCTATGGAACTA
GATGGGTTTGACTTGGAAGATGCCTTGGATGATCGAAATGATCTAGATGGTCCCAAAAAGCCAAGTGCAG
GAGAAGCAGGAGGTTGGTCAGACAAGGATCTTGAAGACATCGTGGAAGGTGGGGGATACAAACCTGACAA
GAATAAAGGCGGTGGTGGTTATGGCAGCAACGATGACCCTGGATCTGGCATATCGACAGAAACTGGCACC
ATTGCAGGTGTGGCCAGTGCCCTTGCTATGGCCCTGATTGGAGCTGTATCCAGCTACATCTCCTACCAGC
AGAAGAAGTTTTGCTTCAGCATTCAGCAGGGCCTCAATGCAGACTACGTGAAGGGGGAGAACCTGGAAGC
TGTTGTGTGTGAGGAGCCCCAAGTGACATACTCAAAACAAGAAACGCAGTCTGCAGAACCCCCACCACCC
GAGCCACCCCGGATTTGAGGCAGGTACATCTGAAGGAAGCCACGGGCTAGAGCGGCCGC
