>Addgene plasmid #74470 | Cd99l2 short | addgene partial sequence | sequence record 142204 | pCAGGS5 5'-ggttcggcttctggcgtgtgacc-3'
GTTCATGCCTTCTTCTTTTTCCTACAGCTCCTGGGCAACGTGCTGGTTATTGTGCTGTCTCATCATTTTG
GCAAAGAATTCCTGCAGCCCGGGGGATCCGCCCCTGCGCTAACTGTGCTCCTCCGGGCCCCTGCGCCTGC
TCCCAGCCATGGTGGCCAGGCTCACGGCTTTCCTCGTTTGCCTCGTTTTCTCCTTGGCCACCCTTGTCCA
GAGAGGATATGGAGACACAGATGGTTTTAATCTGGAGGATGCACTGAAAGAAACTTCCTCAGTAAAGCAG
AGATGGGACCATGTTGCCACTACTACAACTAGAAGGCCAGGAACAACTAGAGCACCATCAAATCCTATGG
AACTAGATGGGTTTGACTTGGAAGATGCCTTGGATGATCGAAATGATCTAGATGGTCCCAAAAAGCCAAG
TGCAGGAGAAGCAGGAGGTTGGTCAGACAAGGATCTTGAAGACATCGTGGAAGGTGGGGGATACAAACCT
GACAAGAATAAAGGCGGTGGTGGTTATGGCAGCAACGATGACCCTGGATCTGGCATATCGACAGAAACTG
GCACCATTGCAGGTGTGGCCAGTGCCCTTGCTATGGCCCTGATTGGAGCTGTATCCAGCTACATCTCCTA
CCAGCAGAAGAAGTTTTGCTTCAGCATTCAGCAGGGCCTCAATGCAGACTACGTGAAGGGGGAGAACCTG
GAAGCTGTTGTGTGTGAGGAGCCCCAAGTGACATACTCAAAACAAGAAACGCAGTCTGCAGAACCCCCAC
CACCCGAGCCACCCCGGATTTGAGGCAGGTACATCTGAAGG
