[The description below was written by a language model from this plasmid's Addgene catalogue record.]
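Description:
Cd99l2 short is a mammalian expression plasmid built on the pCAGIG backbone, a CAG-IRES-GFP vector. It is propagated in E. coli as a high-copy plasmid under ampicillin selection; the record does not list the origin of replication or any mammalian selection marker. The stated total size is about 6.9 kb, of which roughly 6.1 kb is backbone.

The insert is the 645 bp coding sequence of mouse CD99 antigen-like 2 (Cd99l2, also known as Mic2l1 or Xap89), transcript variant 2, the "short" isoform implied by the plasmid name. It was placed between the EcoRI and NotI sites of the vector by restriction cloning; whether those sites survive is not recorded. Transcription is driven by the CAG promoter, a strong composite promoter based on the chicken beta-actin promoter that gives robust, broadly active expression in mammalian cells. Downstream of the insert, an internal ribosome entry site (IRES) allows EGFP to be translated from the same bicistronic mRNA. Cd99l2 and EGFP are therefore produced as separate, unfused proteins, so green fluorescence marks transfected cells expressing the transgene without altering the Cd99l2 protein itself. No epitope tag is recorded.

The construct is intended for overexpression of this Cd99l2 isoform in mammalian cells with fluorescent identification of expressing cells. The associated study concerns the role of Cd99l2 in excitatory synapse development and immediate-early gene activation, suggesting use in neuronal gain-of-function or rescue experiments, although the record does not specify the particular applications.
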