Addgene plasmid #74470: Cd99l2 short
Purpose: Expresses Cd99l2 transcript variant 2-IRES-EGFP under CAG promoter in mammalian cells
Depositing lab: Young Ho Suh. Depositing organization: Seoul National University. Publication: Cd99l2 regulates excitatory synapse development and restrains immediate-early gene activation. Kang M, Yoon SH, Kang M, Park SP, Song WS, Kim J, Lee S, Park DH, Song JM, Kim B, Park KH, Joe EH, Woo HG, Park SH, Kaang BK, Han D, Lee YS, Kim MH, Suh YH. Cell Rep. 2025 Jan 28;44(1):115155. doi: 10.1016/j.celrep.2024.115155. Epub 2025 Jan 13. PubMed 39808524.
Backbone
  Vector backbone: pCAGIG
  Backbone manufacturer: Addgene Plasmid #11159
  Backbone size w/o insert (bp): 6135
  Total vector size (bp): 6882
  Vector type: Mammalian Expression
Growth in bacteria
  Bacterial resistance: Ampicillin, 100 μg/mL
  Growth temperature: 37°C
  Growth strain: DH5alpha
  Copy number: High Copy
Gene/Insert
  Gene/Insert name: CD99 antigen-like 2, transcript variant 2
  Species: M. musculus (mouse)
  Insert size (bp): 645
  GenBank ID: NM_138309
  Entrez Gene: Cd99l2 (a.k.a. Mic2l1, Xap89)
  Promoter: chicken beta actin promoter
  Cloning method: Restriction Enzyme; 5′ cloning site EcoRI (unknown if destroyed); 3′ cloning site NotI (unknown if destroyed)
  Sequencing primers: 5′ pCAGIG primer-CCATGTTCATGCCTTCTTCT
Terms and licenses: Academic/Nonprofit Terms; Industry Terms: Not Available to Industry
How to cite: Cd99l2 short was a gift from Young Ho Suh (Addgene plasmid # 74470 ; http://n2t.net/addgene:74470 ; RRID:Addgene_74470)
